Addgene plasmid #100550: ciCas9_pcDNA5
Purpose: Expresses ciCas9 in mammalian cells. Can be used to generate Flp-In and Flp-In T-REx stables.
Depositing lab: Dustin Maly. Depositing organization: University of Washington. Publication: Rapidly inducible Cas9 and DSB-ddPCR to probe editing kinetics. Rose JC, Stephany JJ, Valente WJ, Trevillian BM, Dang HV, Bielas JH, Maly DJ, Fowler DM. Nat Methods. 2017 Jul 24. doi: 10.1038/nmeth.4368. PubMed 28737741.
Backbone
  Vector backbone: pcDNA5/FRT/TO
  Backbone manufacturer: Life Technology
  Vector type: Mammalian Expression, CRISPR ; FRT, Flp-In
  Selectable markers: Hygromycin
Growth in bacteria
  Bacterial resistance: Ampicillin, 100 μg/mL
  Growth temperature: 37°C
  Growth strain: DH5alpha
  Copy number: High Copy
Gene/Insert
  Gene/Insert name: ciCas9
  Insert size (bp): 4521
  Tag / fusion protein: FLAG (N terminal on insert)
  Cloning method: Gibson Cloning
  Sequencing primers: 5′ CMV; 3′ BGHR
Terms and licenses: Academic/Nonprofit Terms; Industry Terms: Not Available to Industry
How to cite: ciCas9_pcDNA5 was a gift from Dustin Maly (Addgene plasmid # 100550 ; http://n2t.net/addgene:100550 ; RRID:Addgene_100550)
