[The description below was written by a language model from this plasmid's Addgene catalogue record and pLannotate feature annotations shown in this document.]
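Description:
ciCas9_pcDNA5 is a 9.7 kb mammalian expression plasmid built on the pcDNA5/FRT/TO backbone, designed both for direct expression of ciCas9 and for making isogenic Flp-In or Flp-In T-REx stable cell lines. In bacteria it is maintained at high copy through a ColE1/pUC-type origin and selected with ampicillin via the β-lactamase gene. A fragment of the f1 origin and remnants of lac regulatory sequence are also annotated in the backbone.

The payload is a roughly 4.5 kb open reading frame driven by the CMV immediate-early enhancer and promoter. Short tet operator matches lie just downstream of the promoter, consistent with the tetracycline-regulated "TO" design: in cells expressing the Tet repressor (T-REx lines), transcription is held off until tetracycline or doxycycline is added, while in other cells expression is constitutive. The coding sequence opens with an N-terminal FLAG tag and continues into Streptococcus pyogenes Cas9, which the annotation shows as two segments interrupted by a fragment of human BCL2L1 (Bcl-xL). A short segment of human BAD follows the C-terminal end of Cas9, and a bGH polyadenylation signal closes the unit. Because BAD is a natural binding partner of Bcl-xL, this layout suggests an intramolecular interaction that governs nuclease activity, and the associated publication describes a rapidly inducible Cas9 used to probe editing kinetics. However, the record does not name the inducer or spell out the mechanism.

Downstream, an FRT site sits directly in front of a hygromycin resistance gene with an SV40 poly(A) signal. No complete promoter is annotated upstream of this gene, so hygromycin resistance is expected to arise when Flp recombinase integrates the plasmid at the genomic FRT site of a Flp-In host line.
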