Features (pLannotate 1.2.2; 25 found; start..end, strand, type, name):
     28..80      -  misc_feature   bom (fragment): basis of mobility region from pBR322
    235..614     +  enhancer       CMV enhancer: human cytomegalovirus immediate early enhancer
    615..818     +  promoter       CMV promoter: human cytomegalovirus (CMV) immediate early promoter
    820..839     +  promoter       PLtetO-1 promoter (fragment): modified phage lambda PL promoter with tet operator sites (Lutz and Bujard, 1997)
    841..860     +  promoter       PLtetO-1 promoter (fragment): modified phage lambda PL promoter with tet operator sites (Lutz and Bujard, 1997)
    868..901     +  promoter       TRE3GV promoter (fragment): 3rd-generation Tet-responsive promoter that can be activated by binding of Tet-On® 3G, optimized for retroviral and lentiviral vectors
    984..1004    +  CDS            FLAG (fragment): FLAG® epitope tag, followed by an enterokinase cleavage site
   1004..1538    +  CDS            Cas9 (fragment): Cas9 (Csn1) endonuclease from the Streptococcus pyogenes Type II CRISPR/Cas system generates RNA-guided double strand breaks in DNA
   1539..2129    +  CDS            BCL2L1 (fragment): B2CL1_HUMAN - Also known as BCL2L, BCLX. Experimental evidence at protein level: Swiss-Prot protein existence level 1. Isoform Bcl-X(S) promotes apoptosis. From Homo sapiens (Human).
   2184..5366    +  CDS            Cas9 (fragment): Cas9 (Csn1) endonuclease from the Streptococcus pyogenes Type II CRISPR/Cas system generates RNA-guided double strand breaks in DNA
   5406..5495    +  CDS            BAD (fragment): BAD_HUMAN - Also known as BBC6, BCL2L8. Experimental evidence at protein level: Swiss-Prot protein existence level 1. Promotes cell death. Successfully competes for the binding to Bcl-X(L), Bcl-2 and Bcl-W, thereby affecting the level of heterodimerization of these proteins with BAX. Can reverse the death repressor activity of Bcl-X(L), but not that of Bcl-2 (By similarity). Appears to act as a link between growth factor receptor signaling and the apoptotic pathways. From Homo sapiens (Human).
   5616..5727    +  polyA_signal   bGH poly(A) signal: bovine growth hormone polyadenylation signal
   5844..5865    +  promoter       SV40 promoter (fragment): SV40 enhancer and early promoter
   5886..6119    +  rep_origin     f1 ori (fragment) (sequence partly withheld): f1 bacteriophage origin of replication; arrow indicates direction of (+) strand synthesis
   6124..6171    +  protein_bind   FRT: FLP-mediated recombination occurs in the 8-bp core sequence TCTAGAAA (Turan and Bode, 2011). FLP recombinase from the Saccharomyces cerevisiae 2μ plasmid
   6179..7201    +  CDS            HygR: aminoglycoside phosphotransferase from E. coli; aph(4)-Ia; confers resistance to hygromycin
   7211..7336    +  CDS            ble (fragment): BLE_KLEPN - Experimental evidence at protein level: Swiss-Prot protein existence level 1. Binding protein with a strong affinity to the bleomycin family of antibiotics. Binds to CL990; an antimitotic-antibiotic compound. From Klebsiella pneumoniae.
   7331..7452    +  polyA_signal   SV40 poly(A) signal: SV40 polyadenylation signal
   7525..7541    -  protein_bind   lac operator: The lac repressor binds to the lac operator to inhibit transcription in E. coli. This inhibition can be relieved by adding lactose or isopropyl-β-D-thiogalactopyranoside (IPTG). lac repressor encoded by lacI
   7549..7579    -  promoter       lac promoter: promoter for the E. coli lac operon
   7594..7615    -  protein_bind   CAP binding site: CAP binding activates transcription in the presence of cAMP. E. coli catabolite activator protein
   7628..7720    -  CDS            lacI (fragment): lac repressor; lacI; The lac repressor binds to the lac operator to inhibit transcription in E. coli. This inhibition can be relieved by adding lactose or isopropyl-β-D-thiogalactopyranoside (IPTG).
   7903..8491    -  rep_origin     ori: high-copy-number ColE1/pMB1/pBR322/pUC origin of replication
   8662..9522    -  CDS            AmpR: β-lactamase; bla; confers resistance to ampicillin, carbenicillin, and related antibiotics
   9523..9627    -  promoter       AmpR promoter: bla
>Addgene plasmid #100550 | ciCas9_pcDNA5 | addgene full sequence | sequence record 193856 | Addgene NGS Result
GACGGATCGGGAGATCTCCCGATCCCCTATGGTGCACTCTCAGTACAATCTGCTCTGATGCCGCATAGTT
AAGCCAGTATCTGCTCCCTGCTTGTGTGTTGGAGGTCGCTGAGTAGTGCGCGAGCAAAATTTAAGCTACA
ACAAGGCAAGGCTTGACCGACAATTGCATGAAGAATCTGCTTAGGGTTAGGCGTTTTGCGCTGCTTCGCG
ATGTACGGGCCAGATATACGCGTTGACATTGATTATTGACTAGTTATTAATAGTAATCAATTACGGGGTC
ATTAGTTCATAGCCCATATATGGAGTTCCGCGTTACATAACTTACGGTAAATGGCCCGCCTGGCTGACCG
CCCAACGACCCCCGCCCATTGACGTCAATAATGACGTATGTTCCCATAGTAACGCCAATAGGGACTTTCC
ATTGACGTCAATGGGTGGAGTATTTACGGTAAACTGCCCACTTGGCAGTACATCAAGTGTATCATATGCC
AAGTACGCCCCCTATTGACGTCAATGACGGTAAATGGCCCGCCTGGCATTATGCCCAGTACATGACCTTA
TGGGACTTTCCTACTTGGCAGTACATCTACGTATTAGTCATCGCTATTACCATGGTGATGCGGTTTTGGC
AGTACATCAATGGGCGTGGATAGCGGTTTGACTCACGGGGATTTCCAAGTCTCCACCCCATTGACGTCAA
TGGGAGTTTGTTTTGGCACCAAAATCAACGGGACTTTCCAAAATGTCGTAACAACTCCGCCCCATTGACG
CAAATGGGCGGTAGGCGTGTACGGTGGGAGGTCTATATAAGCAGAGCTCTCCCTATCAGTGATAGAGATC
TCCCTATCAGTGATAGAGATCGTCGACGAGCTCGTTTAGTGAACCGTCAGATCGCCTGGAGACGCCATCC
ACGCTGTTTTGACCTCCATAGAAGACACCGGGACCGATCCAGCCTCCGGACTCTAGCGTTTGCCACCATG
GACTACAAGGACGACGACGACAAGGACAAGAAGTACTCCATTGGGCTCGATATCGGCACAAACAGCGTCG
GCTGGGCCGTCATTACGGACGAGTACAAGGTGCCGAGCAAAAAATTCAAAGTTCTGGGCAATACCGATCG
CCACAGCATAAAGAAGAACCTCATTGGCGCCCTCCTGTTCGACTCCGGGGAGACGGCCGAAGCCACGCGG
CTCAAAAGAACAGCACGGCGCAGATATACCCGCAGAAAGAATCGGATCTGCTACCTGCAGGAGATCTTTA
GTAATGAGATGGCTAAGGTGGATGACTCTTTCTTCCATAGGCTGGAGGAGTCCTTTTTGGTGGAGGAGGA
TAAAAAGCACGAGCGCCACCCAATCTTTGGCAATATCGTGGACGAGGTGGCGTACCATGAAAAGTACCCA
ACCATATATCATCTGAGGAAGAAGCTTGTAGACAGTACTGATAAGGCTGACTTGCGGTTGATCTATCTCG
CGCTGGCGCATATGATCAAATTTCGGGGACACTTCCTCATCGAGGGGGACCTGAACCCAGACAACAGCAG
CAACCGGGAGCTGGTGGTTGACTTTCTCTCCTACAAGCTTTCCCAGAAAGGATACAGCTGGAGTCAGTTT
AGTGATGTGGAAGAGAACAGGACTGAGGCCCCAGAAGGGACTGAATCGGAGATGGAGACCCCCAGTGCCA
TCAATGGCAACCCATCCTGGCACCTGGCAGACAGCCCCGCGGTGAATGGAGCCACTGGCCACAGCAGCAG
TTTGGATGCCCGGGAGGTGATCCCCATGGCAGCAGTAAAGCAAGCGCTGAGGGAGGCAGGCGACGAGTTT
GAACTGCGGTACCGGCGGGCATTCAGTGACCTGACATCCCAGCTCCACATCACCCCAGGGACAGCATATC
AGAGCTTTGAACAGGTAGTGAATGAACTCTTCCGGGATGGGGTAAACTGGGGTCGCATTGTGGCCTTTTT
CTCCTTCGGCGGGGCACTGTGCGTGGAAAGCGTAGACAAGGAGATGCAGGTATTGGTGAGTCGGATCGCA
GCTTGGATGGCCACTTACCTGAATGACCACCTAGAGCCTTGGATCCAGGAGAACGGCGGCTGGGATACTT
TTGTGGAACTCTATGGGAACAATGGTAGCGGAACTGCTTCTGGGACTGGGAGTGGCACCGGTTCAGCAAC
AGGAAGCGGCACTGTGAACACGGAGATCACCAAAGCTCCGCTGAGCGCTAGTATGATCAAGCGCTATGAT
GAGCACCACCAAGACTTGACTTTGCTGAAGGCCCTTGTCAGACAGCAACTGCCTGAGAAGTACAAGGAAA
TTTTCTTCGATCAGTCTAAAAATGGCTACGCCGGATACATTGACGGCGGAGCAAGCCAGGAGGAATTTTA
CAAATTTATTAAGCCCATCTTGGAAAAAATGGACGGCACCGAGGAGCTGCTGGTAAAGCTTAACAGAGAA
GATCTGTTGCGCAAACAGCGCACTTTCGACAATGGAAGCATCCCCCACCAGATTCACCTGGGCGAACTGC
ACGCTATCCTCAGGCGGCAAGAGGATTTCTACCCCTTTTTGAAAGATAACAGGGAAAAGATTGAGAAAAT
CCTCACATTTCGGATACCCTACTATGTAGGCCCCCTCGCCCGGGGAAATTCCAGATTCGCGTGGATGACT
CGCAAATCAGAAGAGACCATCACTCCCTGGAACTTCGAGGAAGTCGTGGATAAGGGGGCCTCTGCCCAGT
CCTTCATCGAAAGGATGACTAACTTTGATAAAAATCTGCCTAACGAAAAGGTGCTTCCTAAACACTCTCT
GCTGTACGAGTACTTCACAGTTTATAACGAGCTCACCAAGGTCAAATACGTCACAGAAGGGATGAGAAAG
CCAGCATTCCTGTCTGGAGAGCAGAAGAAAGCTATCGTGGACCTCCTCTTCAAGACGAACCGGAAAGTTA
CCGTGAAACAGCTCAAAGAAGACTATTTCAAAAAGATTGAATGTTTCGACTCTGTTGAAATCAGCGGAGT
GGAGGATCGCTTCAACGCATCCCTGGGAACGTATCACGATCTCCTGAAAATCATTAAAGACAAGGACTTC
CTGGACAATGAGGAGAACGAGGACATTCTTGAGGACATTGTCCTCACCCTTACGTTGTTTGAAGATAGGG
AGATGATTGAAGAACGCTTGAAAACTTACGCTCATCTCTTCGACGACAAAGTCATGAAACAGCTCAAGAG
GCGCCGATATACAGGATGGGGGCGGCTGTCAAGAAAACTGATCAATGGGATCCGAGACAAGCAGAGTGGA
AAGACAATCCTGGATTTTCTTAAGTCCGATGGATTTGCCAACCGGAACTTCATGCAGTTGATCCATGATG
ACTCTCTCACCTTTAAGGAGGACATCCAGAAAGCACAAGTTTCTGGCCAGGGGGACAGTCTTCACGAGCA
CATCGCTAATCTTGCAGGTAGCCCAGCTATCAAAAAGGGAATACTGCAGACCGTTAAGGTCGTGGATGAA
CTCGTCAAAGTAATGGGAAGGCATAAGCCCGAGAATATCGTTATCGAGATGGCCCGAGAGAACCAAACTA
CCCAGAAGGGACAGAAGAACAGTAGGGAAAGGATGAAGAGGATTGAAGAGGGTATAAAAGAACTGGGGTC
CCAAATCCTTAAGGAACACCCAGTTGAAAACACCCAGCTTCAGAATGAGAAGCTCTACCTGTACTACCTG
CAGAACGGCAGGGACATGTACGTGGATCAGGAACTGGACATCAATCGGCTCTCCGACTACGACGTGGATC
ATATCGTGCCCCAGTCTTTTCTCAAAGATGATTCTATTGATAATAAAGTGTTGACAAGATCCGATAAAAA
TAGAGGGAAGAGTGATAACGTCCCCTCAGAAGAAGTTGTCAAGAAAATGAAAAATTATTGGCGGCAGCTG
CTGAACGCCAAACTGATCACACAACGGAAGTTCGATAATCTGACTAAGGCTGAACGAGGTGGCCTGTCTG
AGTTGGATAAAGCCGGCTTCATCAAAAGGCAGCTTGTTGAGACACGCCAGATCACCAAGCACGTGGCCCA
AATTCTCGATTCACGCATGAACACCAAGTACGATGAAAATGACAAACTGATTCGAGAGGTGAAAGTTATT
ACTCTGAAGTCTAAGCTGGTCTCAGATTTCAGAAAGGACTTTCAGTTTTATAAGGTGAGAGAGATCAACA
ATTACCACCATGCGCATGATGCCTACCTGAATGCAGTGGTAGGCACTGCACTTATCAAAAAATATCCCAA
GCTTGAATCTGAATTTGTTTACGGAGACTATAAAGTGTACGATGTTAGGAAAATGATCGCAAAGTCTGAG
CAGGAAATAGGCAAGGCCACCGCTAAGTACTTCTTTTACAGCAATATTATGAATTTTTTCAAGACCGAGA
TTACACTGGCCAATGGAGAGATTCGGAAGCGACCACTTATCGAAACAAACGGAGAAACAGGAGAAATCGT
GTGGGACAAGGGTAGGGATTTCGCGACAGTCCGGAAGGTCCTGTCCATGCCGCAGGTGAACATCGTTAAA
AAGACCGAAGTACAGACCGGAGGCTTCTCCAAGGAAAGTATCCTCCCGAAAAGGAACAGCGACAAGCTGA
TCGCACGCAAAAAAGATTGGGACCCCAAGAAATACGGCGGATTCGATTCTCCTACAGTCGCTTACAGTGT
ACTGGTTGTGGCCAAAGTGGAGAAAGGGAAGTCTAAAAAACTCAAAAGCGTCAAGGAACTGCTGGGCATC
ACAATCATGGAGCGATCAAGCTTCGAAAAAAACCCCATCGACTTTCTCGAGGCGAAAGGATATAAAGAGG
TCAAAAAAGACCTCATCATTAAGCTTCCCAAGTACTCTCTCTTTGAGCTTGAAAACGGCCGGAAACGAAT
GCTCGCTAGTGCGGGCGAGCTGCAGAAAGGTAACGAGCTGGCACTGCCCTCTAAATACGTTAATTTCTTG
TATCTGGCCAGCCACTATGAAAAGCTCAAAGGGTCTCCCGAAGATAATGAGCAGAAGCAGCTGTTCGTGG
AACAACACAAACACTACCTTGATGAGATCATCGAGCAAATAAGCGAATTCTCCAAAAGAGTGATCCTCGC
CGACGCTAACCTCGATAAGGTGCTTTCTGCTTACAATAAGCACAGGGATAAGCCCATCAGGGAGCAGGCA
GAAAACATTATCCACTTGTTTACTCTGACCAACTTGGGCGCGCCTGCAGCCTTCAAGTACTTCGACACCA
CCATAGACAGAAAGCGGTACACCTCTACAAAGGAGGTCCTGGACGCCACACTGATTCATCAGTCAATTAC
GGGGCTCTATGAAACAAGAATCGACCTCTCTCAGCTCGGTGGAGACAGCAGGGCTGACCCCAAGAAGAAG
AGGAAGGTGACAGGAAGCGGCACTGCTCCCCCCAATCTCTGGGCAGCGCAGCGCTACGGCCGTGAGCTCC
GAAGGATGGCCGATGAGGGTGAGGGTTCCTTCAAGTGAAAGCTTGGTACCGAGCTCGGATCCACTAGTCC
AGTGTGGTGGAATTCTGCAGATATCCAGCACAGTGGCGGCCGCTCGAGTCTAGAGGGCCCGTTTAAACCC
GCTGATCAGCCTCGACTGTGCCTTCTAGTTGCCAGCCATCTGTTGTTTGCCCCTCCCCCGTGCCTTCCTT
GACCCTGGAAGGTGCCACTCCCACTGTCCTTTCCTAATAAAATGAGGAAATTGCATCGCATTGTCTGAGT
AGGTGTCATTCTATTCTGGGGGGTAGGGTGGGGCAGGACAGCAAGGGGGAGGATTGGGAAGACAATAGCA
GGCATGCTGGGGATGCGGTGGGCTCTATGGCTTCTGAGGCGGAAAGAACCAGCTGGGGCTCTAGGGGGTA
TCCCC
[124 nt withheld, positions 5886-6009]
C
[91 nt withheld, positions 6011-6101]
AGGGTGATGGTTCACGTACCTAGAAGTTCCTATTCCGAAGTTCCTATTCTCTAGAAAGTATAGGAACTTC
CTTGGCCAAAAAGCCTGAACTCACCGCGACGTCTGTCGAGAAGTTTCTGATCGAAAAGTTCGACAGCGTC
TCCGACCTGATGCAGCTCTCGGAGGGCGAAGAATCTCGTGCTTTCAGCTTCGATGTAGGAGGGCGTGGAT
ATGTCCTGCGGGTAAATAGCTGCGCCGATGGTTTCTACAAAGATCGTTATGTTTATCGGCACTTTGCATC
GGCCGCGCTCCCGATTCCGGAAGTGCTTGACATTGGGGAATTCAGCGAGAGCCTGACCTATTGCATCTCC
CGCCGTGCACAGGGTGTCACGTTGCAAGACCTGCCTGAAACCGAACTGCCCGCTGTTCTGCAGCCGGTCG
CGGAGGCCATGGATGCGATCGCTGCGGCCGATCTTAGCCAGACGAGCGGGTTCGGCCCATTCGGACCGCA
AGGAATCGGTCAATACACTACATGGCGTGATTTCATATGCGCGATTGCTGATCCCCATGTGTATCACTGG
CAAACTGTGATGGACGACACCGTCAGTGCGTCCGTCGCGCAGGCTCTCGATGAGCTGATGCTTTGGGCCG
AGGACTGCCCCGAAGTCCGGCACCTCGTGCACGCGGATTTCGGCTCCAACAATGTCCTGACGGACAATGG
CCGCATAACAGCGGTCATTGACTGGAGCGAGGCGATGTTCGGGGATTCCCAATACGAGGTCGCCAACATC
TTCTTCTGGAGGCCGTGGTTGGCTTGTATGGAGCAGCAGACGCGCTACTTCGAGCGGAGGCATCCGGAGC
TTGCAGGATCGCCGCGGCTCCGGGCGTATATGCTCCGCATTGGTCTTGACCAACTCTATCAGAGCTTGGT
TGACGGCAATTTCGATGATGCAGCTTGGGCGCAGGGTCGATGCGACGCAATCGTCCGATCCGGAGCCGGG
ACTGTCGGGCGTACACAAATCGCCCGCAGAAGCGCGGCCGTCTGGACCGATGGCTGTGTAGAAGTACTCG
CCGATAGTGGAAACCGACGCCCCAGCACTCGTCCGAGGGCAAAGGAATAGCACGTACTACGAGATTTCGA
TTCCACCGCCGCCTTCTATGAAAGGTTGGGCTTCGGAATCGTTTTCCGGGACGCCGGCTGGATGATCCTC
CAGCGCGGGGATCTCATGCTGGAGTTCTTCGCCCACCCCAACTTGTTTATTGCAGCTTATAATGGTTACA
AATAAAGCAATAGCATCACAAATTTCACAAATAAAGCATTTTTTTCACTGCATTCTAGTTGTGGTTTGTC
CAAACTCATCAATGTATCTTATCATGTCTGTATACCGTCGACCTCTAGCTAGAGCTTGGCGTAATCATGG
TCATAGCTGTTTCCTGTGTGAAATTGTTATCCGCTCACAATTCCACACAACATACGAGCCGGAAGCATAA
AGTGTAAAGCCTGGGGTGCCTAATGAGTGAGCTAACTCACATTAATTGCGTTGCGCTCACTGCCCGCTTT
CCAGTCGGGAAACCTGTCGTGCCAGCTGCATTAATGAATCGGCCAACGCGCGGGGAGAGGCGGTTTGCGT
ATTGGGCGCTCTTCCGCTTCCTCGCTCACTGACTCGCTGCGCTCGGTCGTTCGGCTGCGGCGAGCGGTAT
CAGCTCACTCAAAGGCGGTAATACGGTTATCCACAGAATCAGGGGATAACGCAGGAAAGAACATGTGAGC
AAAAGGCCAGCAAAAGGCCAGGAACCGTAAAAAGGCCGCGTTGCTGGCGTTTTTCCATAGGCTCCGCCCC
CCTGACGAGCATCACAAAAATCGACGCTCAAGTCAGAGGTGGCGAAACCCGACAGGACTATAAAGATACC
AGGCGTTTCCCCCTGGAAGCTCCCTCGTGCGCTCTCCTGTTCCGACCCTGCCGCTTACCGGATACCTGTC
CGCCTTTCTCCCTTCGGGAAGCGTGGCGCTTTCTCATAGCTCACGCTGTAGGTATCTCAGTTCGGTGTAG
GTCGTTCGCTCCAAGCTGGGCTGTGTGCACGAACCCCCCGTTCAGCCCGACCGCTGCGCCTTATCCGGTA
ACTATCGTCTTGAGTCCAACCCGGTAAGACACGACTTATCGCCACTGGCAGCAGCCACTGGTAACAGGAT
TAGCAGAGCGAGGTATGTAGGCGGTGCTACAGAGTTCTTGAAGTGGTGGCCTAACTACGGCTACACTAGA
AGAACAGTATTTGGTATCTGCGCTCTGCTGAAGCCAGTTACCTTCGGAAAAAGAGTTGGTAGCTCTTGAT
CCGGCAAACAAACCACCGCTGGTAGCGGTGGTTTTTTTGTTTGCAAGCAGCAGATTACGCGCAGAAAAAA
AGGATCTCAAGAAGATCCTTTGATCTTTTCTACGGGGTCTGACGCTCAGTGGAACGAAAACTCACGTTAA
GGGATTTTGGTCATGAGATTATCAAAAAGGATCTTCACCTAGATCCTTTTAAATTAAAAATGAAGTTTTA
AATCAATCTAAAGTATATATGAGTAAACTTGGTCTGACAGTTACCAATGCTTAATCAGTGAGGCACCTAT
CTCAGCGATCTGTCTATTTCGTTCATCCATAGTTGCCTGACTCCCCGTCGTGTAGATAACTACGATACGG
GAGGGCTTACCATCTGGCCCCAGTGCTGCAATGATACCGCGAGACCCACGCTCACCGGCTCCAGATTTAT
CAGCAATAAACCAGCCAGCCGGAAGGGCCGAGCGCAGAAGTGGTCCTGCAACTTTATCCGCCTCCATCCA
GTCTATTAATTGTTGCCGGGAAGCTAGAGTAAGTAGTTCGCCAGTTAATAGTTTGCGCAACGTTGTTGCC
ATTGCTACAGGCATCGTGGTGTCACGCTCGTCGTTTGGTATGGCTTCATTCAGCTCCGGTTCCCAACGAT
CAAGGCGAGTTACATGATCCCCCATGTTGTGCAAAAAAGCGGTTAGCTCCTTCGGTCCTCCGATCGTTGT
CAGAAGTAAGTTGGCCGCAGTGTTATCACTCATGGTTATGGCAGCACTGCATAATTCTCTTACTGTCATG
CCATCCGTAAGATGCTTTTCTGTGACTGGTGAGTACTCAACCAAGTCATTCTGAGAATAGTGTATGTGGC
GACCGAGTTGCTCTTGCCCGGCGTCAATACGGGATAATACCGCGCCACATAGCAGAACTTTAAAAGTGCT
CATCATTGGAAAACGTTCTTCGGGGCGAAAACTCTCAAGGATCTTACCGCTGTTGAGATCCAGTTCGATG
TAACCCACTCGTGCACCCAACTGATCTTCAGCATCTTTTACTTTCACCAGCGTTTCTGGGTGAGCAAAAA
CAGGAAGGCAAAATGCCGCAAAAAAGGGAATAAGGGCGACACGGAAATGTTGAATACTCATACTCTTCCT
TTTTCAATATTATTGAAGCATTTATCAGGGTTATTGTCTCATGAGCGGATACATATTTGAATGTATTTAG
AAAAATAAACAAATAGGGGTTCCGCGCACATTTCCCCGAAAAGTGCCACCTGACGTC
